Addgene plasmid #81043: pRY003
Purpose: HO endonuclease expression
Depositing lab: John McCusker. Depositing organization: Duke University.
Backbone
  Vector backbone: pAG36
  Backbone size w/o insert (bp): 6123
  Modifications to backbone: pAG36 with Gal1/10 promoter added between CEN/ARS and HO added at EcoR1 site
  Vector type: Yeast Expression
  Selectable markers: NAT (select with Nourseothricin/clonNAT)
Growth in bacteria
  Bacterial resistance: Ampicillin, 100 μg/mL
  Growth temperature: 37°C
  Growth strain: DH5alpha
  Copy number: High Copy
Gene/Insert
  Gene/Insert name: HO
  Promoter: endogenous
  Cloning method: Restriction Enzyme; 5′ cloning site EcoR1 (unknown if destroyed); 3′ cloning site EcoR1 (unknown if destroyed)
  Sequencing primers: 5′ unknown
Terms and licenses: Academic/Nonprofit Terms; Industry Terms: Not Available to Industry
Depositor comments: The plasmid contains HO with its endogenous promoter amplified from yCP50-HO with oligos : HO-EcoR1 5' GCCCTTTCGTCTTCAAGAAT HO-EcoR1 3' CCATACCCACGCCGAAACGAATTCAC Note on YCp50: HO sequence is as published in Meiron et al, Curr Genetics 1995, 367-373. Original source of plasmid may be from reference Jensen et al, 1983, Proc Natl Acad Sci USA 80: 3035-3039.
How to cite: pRY003 was a gift from John McCusker (Addgene plasmid # 81043 ; http://n2t.net/addgene:81043 ; RRID:Addgene_81043)
