[The description below was written by a language model from this plasmid's Addgene catalogue record.]
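Description:
pRY003 is a yeast expression plasmid built on the pAG36 backbone (about 6.1 kb before insertion) and designed to deliver the HO endonuclease to Saccharomyces cerevisiae. It is a shuttle vector. In E. coli it is maintained at high copy under ampicillin selection, while in yeast it is selected with the dominant NAT marker, which confers resistance to nourseothricin (clonNAT). Because this is a drug marker and not an auxotrophic one, the plasmid can be used in prototrophic or wild strains that lack conventional nutritional markers. The record also mentions CEN/ARS sequences, which normally provide low-copy, centromere-based maintenance in yeast.

The payload is the HO gene with its endogenous promoter, amplified from a YCp50-based HO plasmid and cloned into an EcoRI site on both ends; the record does not say whether those sites survived cloning, nor the insert's orientation. HO encodes the site-specific endonuclease that cuts the MAT locus to initiate mating-type switching. Transient HO expression is commonly used to switch mating type or to diploidise haploid strains, although the record lists the purpose only as HO endonuclease expression.

The backbone was also modified by adding a GAL1/10 promoter "between CEN/ARS". In comparable designs, galactose-induced transcription through a centromere disrupts its function and destabilises the plasmid, allowing it to be lost once HO has acted. The record does not state this rationale, so it remains an inference. No feature table was supplied, so the exact positions and arrangement of the elements cannot be confirmed.
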