>Addgene plasmid #81043 | pRY003 | addgene partial sequence | sequence record 156228 | GAL1 5'-AATATACCTCTATACTTTAACGTC-3'
TATGACTAAATCTCATTCAGAAGAAGTGGCTAGCGGATCGCCAACAAATACTACCTTTTATCTTGCTCTT
CCTGCTCTCAGGTATTAATGCCGAATTGTTTCATCTTGTCTGCGTAGAAGACCACACACGAAAATCCTGT
GATTTTACATTTTACTTATCGTTAATCGAATGTATATCTATTTAATCTGCTTTTCTTGTCTAATAAATAT
ATATGTAAAGTACGCTTTTTGTTGAAATTTTTTAAACCTTTGTTTATTTTTTTTTCTTCATTCCGTAACT
CTTCTACCTTCTTTATTTACTTTCTAAAATCCAAATACAAAACATAAAAATAAATAAACACAGAGTAAAT
TCCCAAATTATTCCATCATTAAAAGATACGAGGCGCGTGTAAGTTACAGGCAAGCGATCCGTCTAAGAAA
CCATTATTATCATGACATTAACCTATAAAAATAGGCGTATCACGAGGCCCTTTCGTCTCGCGCGTTTCGG
TGATGACGGTGAAAACCTCTGACACATGCAGCTCCCGGAGACGGTCACAGCTTGTCTGTAAGCGGATGCC
GGGAGCAGACAAGCCCGTCAGGGCGCGTCAGCGGGTGTTGGCGGGTGTCGGGGCTGGCTTAACTATGCGG
CATCAGAGCAGATTGTACTGAGAGTGCACCATACCACCTTTTCAATTCATCATTTTTTTTTTTATTCTTT
TTTTTGATTTCGGTTTCCTTGAAATTTTTTTGATTCGGTAATCTCCGAACAGAAGGAAGAACGAAGGAAG
GAGCACAGACTTAGATTGGTATATATACGCATATGTAGTGTTGAAGAAACATGAAATTGCCCAGTATTCT
TAACCCAACTGCACAGAACAAAAACCTGCAGGAAACGAAGATAAATCATGTCGAAAGCTACATATAAGGA
ACGTGCTGCTACTCATCCTAGTCCTGTTGCTGCCAAGCTATTTAATATCATGCACGAAAAGCAAACAAAC
TTGTGTGCTTCATTGGATGTTCGTACCACCAAGGAATTAC
