>Addgene plasmid #81043 | pRY003 | addgene partial sequence | sequence record 156233 | T7 5'-TAATACGACTCACTATAGGG-3'
CGGTGGCGGCCGCATAGGCCACTAGTGGATCTGATATCATCGATGAATTCACGTGCCCGAAGTGGCGAGC
CCGATCTTCCCCATCGGTGATGTCGGCGATATAGGCGCCAGCAACCGCACCTGTGGCGCCGGTGATGCCG
GCCACGATGCGTCCGGCGTAGAGGATCCACGAAAATGATGTGAATGAATACATGAAAGATTCATGAGATC
TGACAACATGGTAGACGTGTGTGTCTCATGGAAATTGATGCAGTTGAAGACATGTGCGTCACGAAAAAAG
AAATCAATCCTACACAGGGCTTAAGGGCAAATGTATTCGTGTGTGTCACGAAAAGTGATGTAACTAAATA
CACGATTACCATGGAAATTAACGTACCTTTTTTGTGCGTGTATTGAAATATTATGACATATTACAGAAAG
GGTTCGCAAGTCCTGTTTCTATGCCTTTCTCTTAGTAATTCACGAAATAAACCTATGGTTTACGAAATGA
TCCACGAAAATCATGTTATTATTTACATCAACATATCGCGAAAATTCATGTCATGTCCACATTAACATCA
TTGCAGAGCAACAATTCATTTTCATAGAGAAATTTACTACTATCACTCATTAGTACTACCATTGGTACCT
ACTACTTTGAATTGTACTACCGCTGGGCGTTATTAGGTGTGAAACCACGAAAAGTTCAACATAACTTCGA
ATAAAGTCGCGGAAGAAAGTAAACAGCTATTGCTACTCAAATGAGGTTTGCAGAAGCTTGTTGAAGCATG
ATGAAGCGTTCTAAACGCACTATTCATCATTAAATATTTAAAGCTCATAAAATCGTATTCAATTCCTATT
CTAAATGGCTTTTATTTCTATTACAACTATTAGCTCTAAATCCATATCCTCATAAGCAGCAATCAATTCC
ATCTATACTTTAAAATGCTTTCTGAAAACACGACTATTCTGATGGCTAACGGTGAAATTAAAGGCATCGC
AAACGTCACGGCTAACTCTTACGTTATGTGC
