>Addgene plasmid #81043 | pRY003 | addgene partial sequence | sequence record 157921 | TEF-terminator-F 5'-CCCAGATGCGAAGTTAAGTG-3'
CATCGTATGTGAATGCTGGTCGCTATACTGCTGTCGATTCGATACTAACGCCGCCATCCAGTGTCGAAAA
CGAGCTCGAATTCGACTTGAAGAACATCCCAATGATGCCAGCTGGTGAACCAGTCTTGGAAGCTATCTTC
GAAGTTGATGCTAACGGTATCTTGAAGGTTACTGCCGTCGAAAAGTCTACCGGTAAGTCTTCTAACATCA
CTATCTCTAACGCTGTTGGTAGATTGTCTTCTGAAGAAATTGAAAAGATGGTTAACCAAGCTGAAGAGTT
CAAGGCTGCCGATGAAGCTTTTGCCAAGAAGCACGAAGCTAGACAAAGATTGGAATCCTACGTTGCCTCC
ATCGAACAAACTGTCACTGACCCAGTCTTGTCTTCTAAATTGAAGAGAGGTTCCAAGTCCAAGATTGAAG
CTGCTTTGTCCGATGCTTTGGCTGCTTTGCAAATCGAAGACCCATCTGCTGATGAATTGAGAAAGGCTGA
AGTTGGTTTGAAGAGAGTTGTCACCAAGGCCATGTCTTCTCGTTAAGACTGCATTCATCACATATATATG
AATATTACTTATATTGTATATAAATTTTGTTTTCTCTTAACTTTGTATCCTTAATAAAATAAAATTCACA
AGTATCACAATTAAAATATTTGTTTTTCTTTCGCGTAAATATTTAGCTTGATAACTGTTACTGATATCTC
TGAGGAAAGTTGATCAAGAGCCAATAATAATCTATATACTGGTTAAAACAAATCAGTGCCGGTAACGCTT
TTTGTATCTTGAGATGGCGTATTACTACTCCAGCATTCGAGTTAAGAAAAAGTCTAAAAATGGTTTTTTT
CATCCAAAAATATTAAATTTTTACTTTTATTACATACAACTTTTTTAACCTAATATACACATTTTAGCAG
ATGCGCGCACCTGCGTTGTTACCACAACTCTTATGAGGCCCGCGGACAGCATC
